>Addgene plasmid #26740 | mCherry-UtrCH | addgene full sequence | sequence record 123702 | Addgene NGS result
CGCCATTCTGCCTGGGGACGTCGGAGCAAGCTTGATTTAGGTGACACTATAGAATACAAGCTACTTGTTC
TTTTTGCAGGATCCGCCACCATGGTGAGCAAGGGCGAGGAGGATAACATGGCCATCATCAAGGAGTTCAT
GCGCTTCAAGGTGCACATGGAGGGCTCCGTGAACGGCCACGAGTTCGAGATCGAGGGCGAGGGCGAGGGC
CGCCCCTACGAGGGCACCCAGACCGCCAAGCTGAAGGTGACCAAGGGTGGCCCCCTGCCCTTCGCCTGGG
ACATCCTGTCCCCTCAGTTCATGTACGGCTCCAAGGCCTACGTGAAGCACCCCGCCGACATCCCCGACTA
CTTGAAGCTGTCCTTCCCCGAGGGCTTCAAGTGGGAGCGCGTGATGAACTTCGAGGACGGCGGCGTGGTG
ACCGTGACCCAGGACTCCTCCCTGCAGGACGGCGAGTTCATCTACAAGGTGAAGCTGCGCGGCACCAACT
TCCCCTCCGACGGCCCCGTAATGCAGAAGAAGACCATGGGCTGGGAGGCCTCCTCCGAGAGAATGTACCC
CGAGGACGGCGCCCTGAAGGGCGAGATCAAGCAGAGGCTGAAGCTGAAGGACGGCGGCCACTACGACGCT
GAGGTCAAGACCACCTACAAGGCCAAGAAGCCCGTGCAGCTGCCCGGCGCCTACAACGTCAACATCAAGT
TGGACATCACCTCCCACAACGAGGACTACACCATCGTGGAACAGTACGAACGCGCCGAGGGCCGCCACTC
CACCGGCGGCATGGACGAGCTGTACAAGTCCGGAACCATGGCCAAGTATGGAGAACATGAAGCCAGTCCT
GACAATGGGCAGAACGAATTCAGTGATATCATTAAGTCCAGATCTGATGAACACAATGACGTACAGAAGA
AAACCTTTACCAAATGGATAAATGCTCGATTTTCAAAGAGTGGGAAACCACCCATCAATGATATGTTCAC
AGACCTCAAAGATGGAAGGAAGCTATTGGATCTTCTAGAAGGCCTCACAGGAACATCACTGCCAAAGGAA
CGTGGTTCCACAAGGGTACATGCCTTAAATAACGTCAACAGAGTGCTGCAGGTTTTACATCAGAACAATG
TGGAATTAGTGAATATAGGGGGAACCGACATTGTGGATGGAAATCACAAACTGACTTTGGGGTTACTTTG
GAGCATCATTTTGCACTGGCAGGTGAAAGATGTCATGAAGGATGTCATGTCGGACCTGCAGCAGACGAAC
AGTGAGAAGATCCTGCTCAGCTGGGTGCGTCAGACCACCAGGCCCTACAGCCAAGTCAACGTCCTCAACT
TCACCACCAGCTGGACAGATGGACTCGCCTTTAATGCTGTCCTCCACCGACATAAACCTGATCTCTTCAG
CTGGGATAAAGTTGTCAAAATGTCACCAATTGAGAGACTTGAACATGCCTTCAGCAAGGCTCAAACTTAT
TTGGGAATTGAAAAGCTGTTAGATCCTGAAGATGTTGCCGTTCGGCTTCCTGACAAGAAATCCATAATTA
TGTATTTAACATCTTTGTTTGAGGTGCTACCTCAGCAAGTCACCATAGACTAACTCGAGCTCAAGCTTCG
AATTCTGCAGTCTAGAACTATAGTGAGTCGTATTACGTAGATCCAGACATGATAAGATACATTGATGAGT
TTGGACAAACCACAACTAGAATGCAGTGAAAAAAATGCTTTATTTGTGAAATTTGTGATGCTATTGCTTT
ATTTGTAACCATTATAAGCTGCAATAAACAAGTTAACAACAACAATTGCATTCATTTTATGTTTCAGGTT
CAGGGGGAGGTGTGGGAGGTTTTTTAATTCGCGGCCGCGGCGCCAATGCATTGGGCCCGGTACCCAGCTT
TTGTTCCCTTTAGTGAGGGTTAATTGCGCGCTTGGCGTAATCATGGTCATAGCTGTTTCCTGTGTGAAAT
TGTTATCCGCTCACAATTCCACACAACATACGAGCCGGGAGCATAAAGTGTAAAGCCTGGGGTGCCTAAT
GAGTGAGCTAACTCACATTAATTGCGTTGCGCTCACTGCCCGCTTTCCAGTCGGGAAACCTGTCGTGCCA
GCTGCATTAATGAATCGGCCAACGCGCGGGGAGAGGCGGTTTGCGTATTGGGCGCTCTTCCGCTTCCTCG
CTCACTGACTCGCTGCGCTCGGTCGTTCGGCTGCGGCGAGCGGTATCAGCTCACTCAAAGGCGGTAATAC
GGTTATCCACAGAATCAGGGGATAACGCAGGAAAGAACATGTGAGCAAAAGGCCAGCAAAAGGCCAGGAA
CCGTAAAAAGGCCGCGTTGCTGGCGTTTTTCCATAGGCTCCGCCCCCCTGACGAGCATCACAAAAATCGA
CGCTCAAGTCAGAGGTGGCGAAACCCGACAGGACTATAAAGATACCAGGCGTTTCCCCCTGGAAGCTCCC
TCGTGCGCTCTCCTGTTCCGACCCTGCCGCTTACCGGATACCTGTCCGCCTTTCTCCCTTCGGGAAGCGT
GGCGCTTTCTCATAGCTCACGCTGTAGGTATCTCAGTTCGGTGTAGGTCGTTCGCTCCAAGCTGGGCTGT
GTGCACGAACCCCCCGTTCAGCCCGACCGCTGCGCCTTATCCGGTAACTATCGTCTTGAGTCCAACCCGG
TAAGACACGACTTATCGCCACTGGCAGCAGCCACTGGTAACAGGATTAGCAGAGCGAGGTATGTAGGCGG
TGCTACAGAGTTCTTGAAGTGGTGGCCTAACTACGGCTACACTAGAAGAACAGTATTTGGTATCTGCGCT
CTGCTGAAGCCAGTTACCTTCGGAAAAAGAGTTGGTAGCTCTTGATCCGGCAAACAAACCACCGCTGGTA
GCGGTGGTTTTTTTGTTTGCAAGCAGCAGATTACGCGCAGAAAAAAAGGATCTCAAGAAGATCCTTTGAT
CTTTTCTACGGGGTCTGACGCTCAGTGGAACGAAAACTCACGTTAAGGGATTTTGGTCATGAGATTATCA
AAAAGGATCTTCACCTAGATCCTTTTAAATTAAAAATGAAGTTTTAAATCAATCTAAAGTATATATGAGT
AAACTTGGTCTGACAGTTACCAATGCTTAATCAGTGAGGCACCTATCTCAGCGATCTGTCTATTTCGTTC
ATCCATAGTTGCCTGACTCCCCGTCGTGTAGATAACTACGATACGGGAGGGCTTACCATCTGGCCCCAGT
GCTGCAATGATACCGCGAGACCCACGCTCACCGGCTCCAGATTTATCAGCAATAAACCAGCCAGCCGGAA
GGGCCGAGCGCAGAAGTGGTCCTGCAACTTTATCCGCCTCCATCCAGTCTATTAATTGTTGCCGGGAAGC
TAGAGTAAGTAGTTCGCCAGTTAATAGTTTGCGCAACGTTGTTGCCATTGCTACAGGCATCGTGGTGTCA
CGCTCGTCGTTTGGTATGGCTTCATTCAGCTCCGGTTCCCAACGATCAAGGCGAGTTACATGATCCCCCA
TGTTGTGCAAAAAAGCGGTTAGCTCCTTCGGTCCTCCGATCGTTGTCAGAAGTAAGTTGGCCGCAGTGTT
ATCACTCATGGTTATGGCAGCACTGCATAATTCTCTTACTGTCATGCCATCCGTAAGATGCTTTTCTGTG
ACTGGTGAGTACTCAACCAAGTCATTCTGAGAATAGTGTATGCGGCGACCGAGTTGCTCTTGCCCGGCGT
CAATACGGGATAATACCGCGCCACATAGCAGAACTTTAAAAGTGCTCATCATTGGAAAACGTTCTTCGGG
GCGAAAACTCTCAAGGATCTTACCGCTGTTGAGATCCAGTTCGATGTAACCCACTCGTGCACCCAACTGA
TCTTCAGCATCTTTTACTTTCACCAGCGTTTCTGGGTGAGCAAAAACAGGAAGGCAAAATGCCGCAAAAA
AGGGAATAAGGGCGACACGGAAATGTTGAATACTCATACTCTTCCTTTTTCAATATTATTGAAGCATTTA
TCAGGGTTATTGTCTCATGAGCGGATACATATTTGAATGTATTTAGAAAAATAAACAAATAGGGGTTCCG
CGCACATTTCCCCGAAAAGTGCCACCTAAATTGTAAGCGTTAATATTTTGTTAAAATTCGCGTTAAATTT
TTGTTAAATCAGCTCATTTTTTAACCAATAGGCCGAAATCGGCAAAATCCCTTATAAATCAAAAGAATAG
ACCGAGATAGGGT
[37 nt withheld, positions 4214-4250]
AAAGAACGTGGACTCCAACGTCAAAGG
[49 nt withheld, positions 4278-4326]
T
[91 nt withheld, positions 4328-4418]
G
[124 nt withheld, positions 4420-4543]
CCCATTCGCCATTCAGGCTGCGCAACTGTTGGGAAGGGCGATCGGTGCGGGCCTCTTCGCTATTACGCCA
GTCGACCGCCAATTCAATATGGCGTATATGGACTCATGCCAATTCAATATGGTGGATCTGGACCTGTGCC
AATTCAATATGGCGTATATGGACTCGTGCCAATTCAATATGGTGGATCTGGACCCCAGCCAATTCAATAT
GGCGGACTTGGCACCATGCCAATTCAATATGGCGGACCTGGCACTGTGCCAACTGGGGAGGGGTCTACTT
GGCACGGTGCCAAGTTTGAGGAGGGGTCTTGGCCCTGTGCCAAGTCCGCCATATTGAATTGGCATGGTGC
CAATAATGGCGGCCATATTGGCTATATGCCAGGATCAATATATAGGCAATATCCAATATGGCCCTATGCC
AATATGGCTATTGGCCAGGTTCAATACTATGTATTGGCCCTATGCCATATAGTATTCCATATATGGGTTT
TCCTATTGACGTAGATAGCCCCTCCCAATGGGCGGTCCCATATACCATATATGGGGCTTCCTAATACCGC
CCATAGCCACTCCCCCATTGACGTCAATGGTCTCTATATATGGTCTTTCCTATTGACGTCATATGGGCGG
TCCTATTGACGTATATGGCGCCTCCCCCATTGACGTCAATTACGGTAAATGGCCCGCCTGGCTCAATGCC
CATTGACGTCAATAGGACCACCCACCATTGACGTCAATGGGATGGCTCATTGCCCATTCATATCCGTTCT
CACGCCCCCTATTGACGTCAATGACGGTAAATGGCCCACTTGGCAGTACATCAATATCTATTAATAGTAA
CTTGGCAAGTACATTACTATTGGAAGTACGCCAGGGTACATTGGCAGTACTCCCATTGACGTCAATGGCG
GTAAATGGCCCGCGATGGCTGCCAAGTACATCCCCATTGACGTCAATGGGGAGGGGCAATGACGCAAATG
GGCGTTCCATTGACGTAAATGGGCGGTAGGCGTGCCTAATGGGAGGTCTATATAAGCAATGCTCGTTTAG
GGAAC
Features (pLannotate 1.2.2; 17 found; start..end, strand, type, name):
     35..53      +  promoter       SP6 promoter: promoter for bacteriophage SP6 RNA polymerase
     91..798     +  CDS            mCherry: mCherry is a basic (constitutively fluorescent) red fluorescent protein published in 2004, derived from Discosoma sp.. It is reported to be a very rapidly-maturing monomer with low acid sensitivity.
    808..1590    +  CDS            UTRN (fragment): UTRN_HUMAN - Also known as DMDL, DRP1. Experimental evidence at protein level: Swiss-Prot protein existence level 1. May play a role in anchoring the cytoskeleton to the plasma membrane. From Homo sapiens (Human).
   1594..1622    +  misc_feature   MCS (fragment): multiple cloning site
   1628..1645    -  promoter       T7 promoter (fragment): promoter for bacteriophage T7 RNA polymerase
   1650..1784    -  polyA_signal   SV40 poly(A) signal: SV40 polyadenylation signal
   1897..1915    -  promoter       T3 promoter: promoter for bacteriophage T3 RNA polymerase
   1960..1976    -  protein_bind   lac operator: The lac repressor binds to the lac operator to inhibit transcription in E. coli. This inhibition can be relieved by adding lactose or isopropyl-β-D-thiogalactopyranoside (IPTG). lac repressor encoded by lacI
   1984..2014    -  promoter       lac promoter: promoter for the E. coli lac operon
   2029..2050    -  protein_bind   CAP binding site: CAP binding activates transcription in the presence of cAMP. E. coli catabolite activator protein
   2063..2155    -  CDS            lacI (fragment): lac repressor; lacI; The lac repressor binds to the lac operator to inhibit transcription in E. coli. This inhibition can be relieved by adding lactose or isopropyl-β-D-thiogalactopyranoside (IPTG).
   2338..2926    -  rep_origin     ori: high-copy-number ColE1/pMB1/pBR322/pUC origin of replication
   3097..3957    -  CDS            AmpR: β-lactamase; bla; confers resistance to ampicillin, carbenicillin, and related antibiotics
   3958..4062    -  promoter       AmpR promoter: bla
   4115..4543    -  rep_origin     f1 ori (sequence partly withheld): f1 bacteriophage origin of replication; arrow indicates direction of (+) strand synthesis
   4548..4614    -  CDS            lacZα (fragment): LacZα fragment of β-galactosidase; lacZ fragment
   4621..5598    +  promoter       CMV IE94 promoter: enhancer/promoter region of simian cytomegalovirus major immediate early transcription unit IE94
