[The description below was written by a language model from this plasmid's Addgene catalogue record and pLannotate feature annotations shown in this document.]
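Description:
mCherry-UtrCH is a pCS2+-based expression plasmid encoding a red fluorescent probe for filamentous actin. It is maintained in E. coli through a high-copy ColE1/pUC-type origin and selected with ampicillin via the β-lactamase gene. An f1 origin and remnants of lac regulatory and lacZα sequences are also carried over from the backbone. The sequenced record is 5,598 nt.

The payload is a single fusion open reading frame in which mCherry sits at the N terminus of the calponin homology domain of utrophin (amino acids 1–261, UtrCH). This domain binds F-actin, so the fluorescent fusion marks actin filaments in living cells. The catalogue lists the insert species as unknown, although the feature annotation matches the fragment to human utrophin. The depositor notes that mCherry codon R154 was silently changed to suit Xenopus codon usage.

Expression can be achieved in two ways. The simian cytomegalovirus IE94 enhancer/promoter lies upstream of the cassette across the plasmid's numbering origin and drives transcription in vertebrate cells. An SP6 promoter immediately before the coding sequence allows in vitro synthesis of mRNA. An SV40 polyadenylation signal lies downstream of the fusion and a short multiple cloning site remnant. T7 and T3 promoters flank this region in the opposite orientation.

The plasmid is catalogued as a mammalian expression vector and F-actin reporter. The SP6 promoter and the Xenopus codon adjustment suggest it also serves as a template for mRNA to be introduced into Xenopus oocytes or embryos, although the record does not state this explicitly.
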