Addgene plasmid #26740: mCherry-UtrCH
Depositing lab: William Bement. Depositing organization: University of Wisconsin, Madison. Publication: Versatile fluorescent probes for actin filaments based on the actin-binding domain of utrophin. Burkel BM, von Dassow G, Bement WM. Cell Motil Cytoskeleton. 2007 Nov . 64(11):822-32. 10.1002/cm.20226 PubMed 17685442.
Backbone
  Vector backbone: pCS2+
  Backbone size w/o insert (bp): 4097
  Vector type: Mammalian Expression ; reporter for F-actin
Growth in bacteria
  Bacterial resistance: Ampicillin, 100 μg/mL
  Growth temperature: 37°C
  Growth strain: DH5alpha
  Copy number: High Copy
Gene/Insert
  Gene/Insert name: Utrophin (alt name: UtrCH)
  Species: unknown
  Mutation: Calponin homology domain of utrophin (aa# 1-261)
  Tag / fusion protein: mCherry (N terminal on insert)
  Cloning method: Unknown
  Sequencing primers: 5′ SP6; 3′ EBV-rev
Terms and licenses: Academic/Nonprofit Terms; Industry Terms: Not Available to Industry
Depositor comments: The calponin homology domain of utrophin (Utr-CH) was fused to mCherry in order to visualize F-actin. mCherry R154 mutated (CGG to AGA) for optimal codon usage in Xenopus.
How to cite: mCherry-UtrCH was a gift from William Bement (Addgene plasmid # 26740 ; http://n2t.net/addgene:26740 ; RRID:Addgene_26740)
