>Addgene plasmid #26740 | mCherry-UtrCH | addgene partial sequence | sequence record 33008 | 26740 with mCherry-F
CCTGAAGGGCGAGATCAAGCAGAGGCTGAAGCTGAAGGACGGCGGCCACTACGACGCTGAGGTCAAGACC
ACCTACAAGGCCAAGAAGCCCGTGCAGCTGCCCGGCGCCTACAACGTCAACATCAAGTTGGACATCACCT
CCCACAACGAGGACTACACCATCGTGGAACAGTACGAACGCGCCGAGGGCCGCCACTCCACCGGCGGCAT
GGACGAGCTGTACAAGTCCGGAACCATGGCCAAGTATGGAGAACATGAAGCCAGTCCTGACAATGGGCAG
AACGAATTCAGTGATATCATTAAGTCCAGATCTGATGAACACAATGACGTACAGAAGAAAACCTTTACCA
AATGGATAAATGCTCGATTTTCAAAGAGTGGGAAACCACCCATCAATGATATGTTCACAGACCTCAAAGA
TGGAAGGAAGCTATTGGATCTTCTAGAAGGCCTCACAGGAACATCACTGCCAAAGGAACGTGGTTCCACA
AGGGTACATGCCTTAAATAACGTCAACAGAGTGCTGCAGGTTTTACATCAGAACAATGTGGAATTAGTGA
ATATAGGGGGAACCGACATTGTGGATGGAAATCACAAACTGACTTTGGGGTTACTTTGGAGCATCATTTT
GCACTGGCAGGTGAAAGATGTCATGAAGGATGTCATGTCGGACCTGCAGCAGACGAACAGTGAGAAGATC
CTGCTCAGCTGGGTGCGTCAGACCACCAGGCCCTACAGCCAAGTCAACGTCCTCAACTTCACCACCAGCT
GGACAGATGGACTCGCCTTTAATGCTGTCCTCCACCGACATAAACCTGATCTCTTCAGCTGGGATAAAGT
TGTCAAA
