>Addgene plasmid #26740 | mCherry-UtrCH | addgene partial sequence | sequence record 111793 | EBV-rev 5'-GTGGTTTGTCCAAACTCATC-3'
ATACGACTCACTATAGTTCTAGACTGCAGAATTCGAAGCTTGAGCTCGAGTTAGTCTATGGTGACTTGCT
GAGGTAGCACCTCAAACAAAGATGTTAAATACATAATTATGGATTTCTTGTCAGGAAGCCGAACGGCAAC
ATCTTCAGGATCTAACAGCTTTTCAATTCCCAAATAAGTTTGAGCCTTGCTGAAGGCATGTTCAAGTCTC
TCAATTGGTGACATTTTGACAACTTTATCCCAGCTGAAGAGATCAGGTTTATGTCGGTGGAGGACAGCAT
TAAAGGCGAGTCCATCTGTCCAGCTGGTGGTGAAGTTGAGGACGTTGACTTGGCTGTAGGGCCTGGTGGT
CTGACGCACCCAGCTGAGCAGGATCTTCTCACTGTTCGTCTGCTGCAGGTCCGACATGACATCCTTCATG
ACATCTTTCACCTGCCAGTGCAAAATGATGCTCCAAAGTAACCCCAAAGTCAGTTTGTGATTTCCATCCA
CAATGTCGGTTCCCCCTATATTCACTAATTCCACATTGTTCTGATGTAAAACCTGCAGCACTCTGTTGAC
GTTATTTAAGGCATGTACCCTTGTGGAACCACGTTCCTTTGGCAGTGATGTTCCTGTGAGGCCTTCTAGA
AGATCCAATAGCTTCCTTCCATCTTTGAGGTCTGTGAACATATCATTGATGGGTGGTTTCCCACTCTTTG
AAAATCGAGCATTTATCCATTTGGTAAAGGTTTTCTTCTGTACGTCATTGTGTTCATCAGATCTGGACTT
AATGATATCACTGAATTCGTTCTGCCCATTGTCAGGACTGGCTTCATGTTCTCCATACTTGGCCATGGTT
CCGGACTTGTACAGCTCGTCCATGCCGCCGGTGGAGTGGCGGCCCTCGGCGCGTTCGTACTGTTCCACGA
TGGTGTA
