>Addgene plasmid #26740 | mCherry-UtrCH | addgene partial sequence | sequence record 111794 | SP6 5'-ATTTAGGTGACACTATAG-3'
ACCATGGTGAGCAAGGGCGAGGAGGATAACATGGCCATCATCAAGGAGTTCATGCGCTTCAAGGTGCACA
TGGAGGGCTCCGTGAACGGCCACGAGTTCGAGATCGAGGGCGAGGGCGAGGGCCGCCCCTACGAGGGCAC
CCAGACCGCCAAGCTGAAGGTGACCAAGGGTGGCCCCCTGCCCTTCGCCTGGGACATCCTGTCCCCTCAG
TTCATGTACGGCTCCAAGGCCTACGTGAAGCACCCCGCCGACATCCCCGACTACTTGAAGCTGTCCTTCC
CCGAGGGCTTCAAGTGGGAGCGCGTGATGAACTTCGAGGACGGCGGCGTGGTGACCGTGACCCAGGACTC
CTCCCTGCAGGACGGCGAGTTCATCTACAAGGTGAAGCTGCGCGGCACCAACTTCCCCTCCGACGGCCCC
GTAATGCAGAAGAAGACCATGGGCTGGGAGGCCTCCTCCGAGAGAATGTACCCCGAGGACGGCGCCCTGA
AGGGCGAGATCAAGCAGAGGCTGAAGCTGAAGGACGGCGGCCACTACGACGCTGAGGTCAAGACCACCTA
CAAGGCCAAGAAGCCCGTGCAGCTGCCCGGCGCCTACAACGTCAACATCAAGTTGGACATCACCTCCCAC
AACGAGGACTACACCATCGTGGAACAGTACGAACGCGCCGAGGGCCGCCACTCCACCGGCGGCATGGACG
AGCTGTACAAGTCCGGAACCATGGCCAAGTATGGAGAACATGAAGCCAGTCCTGACAATGGGCAGAACGA
ATTCAGTGATATCATTAAGTCCAGATCTGATGAACACAATGACGTACAGAAGAAAACCTTTACCAAATGG
ATAAATGCTCGATTTTCAAAGAGTGGGAAACCACCCATCAATGATATGTTCACAGACCTCAAAGATGGAA
GGAAGCTATTGGATCTTCTAGAAGGCCTCACAGGAACATCACTGCCAAAGGAACGTGGTTCCACAAGGGT
ACATGCCTTAAATAACGTCAACAGA
