>Addgene plasmid #26740 | mCherry-UtrCH | depositor partial sequence | sequence record 111796 | mCherry-UtrCH sequence 1520 bps
GGATCCAAACCATGGTGAGCAAGGGCGAGGAGGATAACATGGCCATCATCAAGGAGTTCATGCGCTTCAA
GGTGCACATGGAGGGCTCCGTGAACGGCCACGAGTTCGAGATCGAGGGCGAGGGCGAGGGCCGCCCCTAC
GAGGGCACCCAGACCGCCAAGCTGAAGGTGACCAAGGGTGGCCCCCTGCCCTTCGCCTGGGACATCCTGT
CCCCTCAGTTCATGTACGGCTCCAAGGCCTACGTGAAGCACCCCGCCGACATCCCCGACTACTTGAAGCT
GTCCTTCCCCGAGGGCTTCAAGTGGGAGCGCGTGATGAACTTCGAGGACGGCGGCGTGGTGACCGTGACC
CAGGACTCCTCCCTGCAGGACGGCGAGTTCATCTACAAGGTGAAGCTGCGCGGCACCAACTTCCCCTCCG
ACGGCCCCGTAATGCAGAAGAAGACCATGGGCTGGGAGGCCTCCTCCGAGAGAATGTACCCCGAGGACGG
CGCCCTGAAGGGCGAGATCAAGCAGAGGCTGAAGCTGAAGGACGGCGGCCACTACGACGCTGAGGTCAAG
ACCACCTACAAGGCCAAGAAGCCCGTGCAGCTGCCCGGCGCCTACAACGTCAACATCAAGTTGGACATCA
CCTCCCACAACGAGGACTACACCATCGTGGAACAGTACGAACGCGCCGAGGGCCGCCACTCCACCGGCGG
CATGGACGAGCTGTACAAGTCCGGAACCATGGCCAAGTATGGAGAACATGAAGCCAGTCCTGACAATGGG
CAGAACGAATTCAGTGATATCATTAAGTCCAGATCTGATGAACACAATGACGTACAGAAGAAAACCTTTA
CCAAATGGATAAATGCTCGATTTTCAAAGAGTGGGAAACCACCCATCAATGATATGTTCACAGACCTCAA
AGATGGAAGGAAGCTATTGGATCTTCTAGAAGGCCTCACAGGAACATCACTGCCAAAGGAACGTGGTTCC
ACAAGGGTACATGCCTTAAATAACGTCAACAGAGTGCTGCAGGTTTTACATCAGAACAATGTGGAATTAG
TGAATATAGGGGGAACCGACATTGTGGATGGAAATCACAAACTGACTTTGGGGTTACTTTGGAGCATCAT
TTTGCACTGGCAGGTGAAAGATGTCATGAAGGATGTCATGTCGGACCTGCAGCAGACGAACAGTGAGAAG
ATCCTGCTCAGCTGGGTGCGTCAGACCACCAGGCCCTACAGCCAAGTCAACGTCCTCAACTTCACCACCA
GCTGGACAGATGGACTCGCCTTTAATGCTGTCCTCCACCGACATAAACCTGATCTCTTCAGCTGGGATAA
AGTTGTCAAAATGTCACCAATTGAGAGACTTGAACATGCCTTCAGCAAGGCTCAAACTTATTTGGGAATT
GAAAAGCTGTTAGATCCTGAAGATGTTGCCGTTCGGCTTCCTGACAAGAAATCCATAATTATGTATTTAA
CATCTTTGTTTGAGGTGCTACCTCAGCAAGTCACCATAGACTAACTCGAG
